Addgene plasmid #10821: pIRESneo-FLAG/HA Ago2
Depositing lab: Thomas Tuschl. Depositing organization: Rockefeller University. Publication: Human Argonaute2 mediates RNA cleavage targeted by miRNAs and siRNAs. Meister G, Landthaler M, Patkaniowska A, Dorsett Y, Teng G, Tuschl T. Mol Cell. 2004 Jul 23. 15(2):185-97. 10.1016/j.molcel.2004.07.007 PubMed 15260970.
Backbone
  Vector backbone: pIRESneo
  Backbone manufacturer: Clontech
  Backbone size w/o insert (bp): 5313
  Vector type: Mammalian Expression
  Selectable markers: Neomycin (select with G418)
Growth in bacteria
  Bacterial resistance: Ampicillin, 100 μg/mL
  Growth temperature: 37°C
  Growth strain: DH5alpha
  Copy number: High Copy
Gene/Insert
  Gene/Insert name: Argonaute 2
  Species: H. sapiens (human)
  Insert size (bp): 2580
  Mutation: R668H. Additionally, N terminus different from wild-type - Initial 18 nucleotides of the wild-type sequence were replaced with alternate 21 nucleotides. No difference in activity observed.
  GenBank ID: NM_012154
  Entrez Gene: AGO2 (a.k.a. CASC7, EIF2C2, LESKRES, LINC00980, PPD, Q10)
  Tag / fusion protein: FLAG (N terminal on insert); HA (N terminal on insert)
  Cloning method: Restriction Enzyme; 5′ cloning site NotI (not destroyed); 3′ cloning site EcoRI (not destroyed)
  Sequencing primers: 5′ ggtaccgagctcggatcgat; 3′ agctgttggggtgagtactcc
Terms and licenses: Academic/Nonprofit Terms; Industry Terms: Not Available to Industry
Depositor comments: A small insertion in the 5'UTR should not affect the expressed peptide.
How to cite: pIRESneo-FLAG/HA Ago2 was a gift from Thomas Tuschl (Addgene plasmid # 10821 ; http://n2t.net/addgene:10821 ; RRID:Addgene_10821)
