[The description below was written by a language model from this plasmid's Addgene catalogue record and pLannotate feature annotations shown in this document.]
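Description:
pIRESneo-FLAG/HA Ago2 is a mammalian expression plasmid built on the Clontech pIRESneo backbone, carrying human Argonaute 2 (AGO2, also known as EIF2C2) with tandem N-terminal FLAG and HA epitope tags. It is propagated in E. coli as a high-copy plasmid through a ColE1/pUC-type origin and selected with ampicillin via the β-lactamase gene. The full depositor sequence is about 7.9 kb, consistent with the roughly 5.3 kb backbone plus the 2.6 kb insert cloned between NotI and EcoRI sites. The automated annotation also picks up short fragments (bom, lac promoter/operator, lacI, SV40 and HIV-1 LTR matches) that appear to be backbone remnants rather than functional parts of the design. It detects only the FLAG tag, although the catalogue entry lists both FLAG and HA.

Expression is driven by the human cytomegalovirus immediate-early enhancer and promoter, with a T7 promoter lying just upstream of the tagged coding sequence. Downstream of AGO2 sit a chimeric intron, an EMCV internal ribosome entry site and the neomycin phosphotransferase gene, all terminated by the bovine growth hormone polyadenylation signal. Because AGO2 and the resistance gene are translated from a single bicistronic transcript, G418 selection enriches for cells that also express the tagged protein, which makes the plasmid suited to generating stable lines.

The insert differs from the reference sequence. It carries an R668H substitution, and the first 18 nucleotides of the wild-type coding sequence are replaced by 21 alternative nucleotides, with no difference in activity reported. A small insertion in the 5′ UTR is noted as not expected to affect the expressed peptide. The double tag suits affinity purification and detection of AGO2, the core RISC component studied in the associated work on RNA cleavage guided by miRNAs and siRNAs.
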