Features (pLannotate 1.2.2; 20 found; start..end, strand, type, name):
     36..80      -  misc_feature   bom (fragment): basis of mobility region from pBR322
    235..614     +  enhancer       CMV enhancer: human cytomegalovirus immediate early enhancer
    615..818     +  promoter       CMV promoter: human cytomegalovirus (CMV) immediate early promoter
    814..847     +  LTR            5' LTR (truncated) (fragment): truncated 5' long terminal repeat (LTR) from HIV-1
    863..881     +  promoter       T7 promoter: promoter for bacteriophage T7 RNA polymerase
    933..953     +  CDS            FLAG (fragment): FLAG® epitope tag, followed by an enterokinase cleavage site
   1011..3569    +  CDS            AGO2 (sequence partly withheld): AGO2_HUMAN - Also known as EIF2C2. Experimental evidence at protein level: Swiss-Prot protein existence level 1. Required for RNA-mediated gene silencing (RNAi) by the RNA- induced silencing complex (RISC). The 'minimal RISC' appears to include AGO2 bound to a short guide RNA such as a microRNA (miRNA) or short interfering RNA (siRNA). These guide RNAs direct RISC to complementary mRNAs that are targets for RISC-mediated gene silencing. The precise mechanism of gene silencing depends on the degree of complementarity between the miRNA or siRNA and its target. Binding of RISC to a perfectly comp
   3649..3878    +  intron         chimeric intron: chimera between introns from adenovirus and immunoglobulin heavy chain genes
   4047..4509    +  misc_feature   IRES: internal ribosome entry site (IRES) of the encephalomyocarditis virus (EMCV)
   4545..5348    +  CDS            NeoR/KanR: aminoglycoside phosphotransferase from Tn5; aph(3')-II (or nptII); confers resistance to neomycin, kanamycin, and G418 (Geneticin®)
   5386..5610    +  polyA_signal   bGH poly(A) signal: bovine growth hormone polyadenylation signal
   5614..5635    +  promoter       SV40 promoter (fragment): SV40 enhancer and early promoter
   5645..5696    +  polyA_signal   SV40 poly(A) signal (fragment): SV40 polyadenylation signal
   5760..5776    -  protein_bind   lac operator: The lac repressor binds to the lac operator to inhibit transcription in E. coli. This inhibition can be relieved by adding lactose or isopropyl-β-D-thiogalactopyranoside (IPTG). lac repressor encoded by lacI
   5784..5814    -  promoter       lac promoter: promoter for the E. coli lac operon
   5829..5850    -  protein_bind   CAP binding site: CAP binding activates transcription in the presence of cAMP. E. coli catabolite activator protein
   5863..5955    -  CDS            lacI (fragment): lac repressor; lacI; The lac repressor binds to the lac operator to inhibit transcription in E. coli. This inhibition can be relieved by adding lactose or isopropyl-β-D-thiogalactopyranoside (IPTG).
   6138..6726    -  rep_origin     ori: high-copy-number ColE1/pMB1/pBR322/pUC origin of replication
   6897..7757    -  CDS            AmpR: β-lactamase; bla; confers resistance to ampicillin, carbenicillin, and related antibiotics
   7758..7862    -  promoter       AmpR promoter: bla
>Addgene plasmid #10821 | pIRESneo-FLAG/HA Ago2 | depositor full sequence | sequence record 6799 | Author sequence
GACGGATCGGGAGATCTCCCGATCCCCTATGGTCGACTCTCAGTACAATCTGCTCTGATGCCGCATAGTT
AAGCCAGTATCTGCTCCCTGCTTGTGTGTTGGAGGTCGCTGAGTAGTGCGCGAGCAAAATTTAAGCTACA
ACAAGGCAAGGCTTGACCGACAATTGCATGAAGAATCTGCTTAGGGTTAGGCGTTTTGCGCTGCTTCGCG
ATGTACGGGCCAGATATACGCGTTGACATTGATTATTGACTAGTTATTAATAGTAATCAATTACGGGGTC
ATTAGTTCATAGCCCATATATGGAGTTCCGCGTTACATAACTTACGGTAAATGGCCCGCCTGGCTGACCG
CCCAACGACCCCCGCCCATTGACGTCAATAATGACGTATGTTCCCATAGTAACGCCAATAGGGACTTTCC
ATTGACGTCAATGGGTGGACTATTTACGGTAAACTGCCCACTTGGCAGTACATCAAGTGTATCATATGCC
AAGTACGCCCCCTATTGACGTCAATGACGGTAAATGGCCCGCCTGGCATTATGCCCAGTACATGACCTTA
TGGGACTTTCCTACTTGGCAGTACATCTACGTATTAGTCATCGCTATTACCATGGTGATGCGGTTTTGGC
AGTACATCAATGGGCGTGGATAGCGGTTTGACTCACGGGGATTTCCAAGTCTCCACCCCATTGACGTCAA
TGGGAGTTTGTTTTGGCACCAAAATCAACGGGACTTTCCAAAATGTCGTAACAACTCCGCCCCATTGACG
CAAATGGGCGGTAGGCGTGTACGGTGGGAGGTCTATATAAGCAGAGCTCTCTGGCTAACTAGAGAACCCA
CTGCTTACTGGCTTATCGAAATTAATACGACTCACTATAGGGAGACCCAAGCTTGGTACCGAGCTCGGAT
CGATATCGCCGCCGCCATGGACTACAAGGACGACGATGACAAGTACCCTTATGACGTGCCCGATTACGCT
AGCGGCCGCATGGGTGTTCTCTCTGCCATTCCCGCACTTGCACCTCCTGCGCCGCCGCCCCCCATCCAAG
GATATGCCTTCAAGCCTCCACCTAGACCCGACTTTGGGACCTCCGGGAGAACAATCAAATTACAGGCCAA
TTTCTTCGAAATGGACATCCCCAAAATTGACATCTATCATTATGAATTGGATATCAAGCCAGAGAAGTGC
CCGAGGAGAGTTAACAGGGAAATCGTGGAACACATGGTCCAGCACTTTAAAACACAGATCTTTGGGGATC
GGAAGCCCGTGTTTGACGGCAGGAAGAATCTATACACAGCCATGCCCCTTCCGATTGGGAGGGACAAGGT
GGAGCTGGAGGTCACGCTGCCAGGAGAAGGCAAGGATCGCATCTTCAAGGTGTCCATCAAGTGGGTGTCC
TGCGTGAGCTTGCAGGCGTTACACGATGCACTTTCAGGGCGGCTGCCCAGCGTCCCTTTTGAGACGATCC
AGGCCCTGGACGTGGTCATGAGGCACTTGCCATCCATGAGGTACACCCCCGTGGGCCGCTCCTTCTTCAC
CGCGTCCGAAGGCTGCTCTAACCCTCTTGGCGGGGGCCGAGAAGTGTGGTTTGGCTTCCATCAGTCCGTC
CGGCCTTCTCTCTGGAAAATGATGCTGAATATTGATGTGTCAGCAACAGCGTTTTACAAGGCACAGCCAG
TAATCGAGTTTGTTTGTGAAGTTTTGGATTTTAAAAGTATTGAAGAACAACAAAAACCTCTGACAGATTC
CCAAAGGGTAAAGTTTACCAAAGAAATTAAAGGTCTAAAGGTGGAGATAACGCACTGTGGGCAGATGAAG
AGGAAGTACCGTGTCTGCAATGTGACCCGGCGGCCCGCCAGTCACCAAACATTCCCGCTGCAGCAGGAGA
GCGGGCAGACGGTGGAGTGCACGGTGGCCCAGTATTTCAAGGACAGGCACAAGTTGGTTCTGCGCTACCC
CCACCTCCCATGTTTACAAGTCGGACAGGAGCAGAAACACACCTACCTTCCCCTGGAGGTCTGTAACATT
GTGGCAGGACAAAGATGTATTAAAAAATTAACGGACAATCAGACCTCAACCATGATCAGAGCAACTGCTA
GGTCGGCGCCCGATCGGCAAGAAGAGATTAGCAAATTGATGCGAAGTGCAAGTTTCAACACAGATCCATA
CGTCCGTGAATTTGGAATCATGGTCAAAGATGAGATGACAGACGTGACTGGGCGGGTGCTGCAGCCGCCC
TCCATCCTCTACGGGGGCAGGAATAAAGCTATTGCGACCCCTGTCCAGGGCGTCTGGGACATGCGGAAC
[405 nt withheld, positions 2310-2714]
AACAACATCCTGCTGCCCCAGGGCAGGCCGCCGGTGTTCCAGCAGCCCGTCATCTTTCTGGGAGCAGACG
TCACTCACCCCCCCGCCGGGGATGGGAAGAAGCCCTCCATTGCCGCCGTGGTGGGCAGCATGGACGCCCA
CCCCAATCGCTACTGCGCCACCGTGCGCGTGCAGCAGCACCGGCAGGAGATCATACAAGACCTGGCCGCC
ATGGTCCGCGAGCTCCTCATCCAGTTCTACAAGTCCACGCGCTTCAAGCCCACCCGCATCATCTTCTACC
GCGACGGTGTCTCTGAAGGCCAGTTCCAGCAGGTTCTCCACCACGAGTTGCTGGCCATCCGTGAGGCCTG
TATCAAGCTAGAAAAAGACTACCAGCCCGGGATCACCTTCATCGTGGTGCAGAAGAGGCACCACACCCGG
CTCTTCTGCACTGACAAGAACGAGCGGGTTGGGAAAAGTGGAAACATTCCAGCAGGCACGACTGTGGACA
CGAAAATCACCCACCCCACCGAGTTCGACTTCTACCTGTGTAGTCACGCTGGCATCCAGGGGACAAGCAG
GCCTTCGCACTATCACGTCCTCTGGGACGACAATCGTTTCTCCTCTGATGAGCTGCAGATCCTAACCTAC
CAGCTGTGTCACACCTACGTGCGCTGCACACGCTCCGTGTCCATCCCAGCGCCAGCATACTACGCTCACC
TGGTGGCCTTCCGGGCCAGGTACCACCTGGTGGATAAGGAACATGACAGTGCTGAAGGAAGCCATACCTC
TGGGCAGAGTAACGGGCGAGACCACCAAGCACTGGCCAAGGCGGTCCAGGTTCACCAAGACACTCTGCGC
ACCATGTACTTTGCTTGAGAATTCAGTGGATCCACTAGTAACGGCCGCCAGTGTGCTGGAATTAATTCGC
TGTCTGCGAGGGCCAGCTGTTGGGGTGAGTACTCCCTCTCAAAAGCGGGCATGACTTCTGCGCTAAGATT
GTCAGTTTCCAAAAACGAGGAGGATTTGATATTCACCTGGCCCGCGGTGATGCCTTTGAGGGTGGCCGCG
TCCATCTGGTCAGAAAAGACAATCTTTTTGTTGTCAAGCTTGAGGTGTGGCAGGCTTGAGATCTGGCCAT
ACACTTGAGTGACAATGACATCCACTTTGCCTTTCTCTCCACAGGTGTCCACTCCCAGGTCCAACTGCAG
GTCGAGCATGCATCTAGGGCGGCCAATTCCGCCCCTCTCCCTCCCCCCCCCCTAACGTTACTGGCCGAAG
CCGCTTGGAATAAGGCCGGTGTGCGTTTGTCTATATGTGATTTTCCACCATATTGCCGTCTTTTGGCAAT
GTGAGGGCCCGGAAACCTGGCCCTGTCTTCTTGACGAGCATTCCTAGGGGTCTTTCCCCTCTCGCCAAAG
GAATGCAAGGTCTGTTGAATGTCGTGAAGGAAGCAGTTCCTCTGGAAGCTTCTTGAAGACAAACAACGTC
TGTAGCGACCCTTTGCAGGCAGCGGAACCCCCCACCTGGCGACAGGTGCCTCTGCGGCCAAAAGCCACGT
GTATAAGATACACCTGCAAAGGCGGCACAACCCCAGTGCCACGTTGTGAGTTGGATAGTTGTGGAAAGAG
TCAAATGGCTCTCCTCAAGCGTATTCAACAAGGGGCTGAAGGATGCCCAGAAGGTACCCCATTGTATGGG
ATCTGATCTGGGGCCTCGGTGCACATGCTTTACATGTGTTTAGTCGAGGTTAAAAAAACGTCTAGGCCCC
CCGAACCACGGGGACGTGGTTTTCCTTTGAAAAACACGATGATAAGCTTGCCACAACCCGGGATAATTCC
TGCAGCCAATATGGGATCGGCCATTGAACAAGATGGATTGCACGCAGGTTCTCCGGCCGCTTGGGTGGAG
AGGCTATTCGGCTATGACTGGGCACAACAGACAATCGGCTGCTCTGATGCCGCCGTGTTCCGGCTGTCAG
CGCAGGGGCGCCCGGTTCTTTTTGTCAAGACCGACCTGTCCGGTGCCCTGAATGAACTGCAGGACGAGGC
AGCGCGGCTATCGTGGCTGGCCACGACGGGCGTTCCTTGCGCAGCTGTGCTCGACGTTGTCACTGAAGCG
GGAAGGGACTGGCTGCTATTGGGCGAAGTGCCGGGGCAGGATCTCCTGTCATCTCACCTTGCTCCTGCCG
AGAAAGTATCCATCATGGCTGATGCAATGCGGCGGCTGCATACGCTTGATCCGGCTACCTGCCCATTCGA
CCACCAAGCGAAACATCGCATCGAGCGAGCACGTACTCGGATGGAAGCCGGTCTTGTCGATCAGGATGAT
CTGGACGAAGAGCATCAGGGGCTCGCGCCAGCCGAACTGTTCGCCAGGCTCAAGGCGCGCATGCCCGACG
GCGATGATCTCGTCGTGACCCATGGCGATGCCTGCTTGCCGAATATCATGGTGGAAAATGGCCGCTTTTC
TGGATTCATCGACTGTGGCCGGCTGGGTGTGGCGGACCGCTATCAGGACATAGCGTTGGCTACCCGTGAT
ATTGCTGAAGAGCTTGGCGGCGAATGGGCTGACCGCTTCCTCGTGCTTTACGGTATCGCCGCTCCCGATT
CGCAGCGCATCGCCTTCTATCGCCTTCTTGACGAGTTCTTCTGAGGGGATCAATTCTCTAGAGCTCGCTG
ATCAGCCTCGACTGTGCCTTCTAGTTGCCAGCCATCTGTTGTTTGCCCCTCCCCCGTGCCTTCCTTGACC
CTGGAAGGTGCCACTCCCACTGTCCTTTCCTAATAAAATGAGGAAATTGCATCGCATTGTCTGAGTAGGT
GTCATTCTATTCTGGGGGGTGGGGTGGGGCAGGACAGCAAGGGGGAGGATTGGGAAGACAATAGCAGGCA
TGCTGGGGATGCGGTGGGCTCTATGGCTTCTGAGGCGGAAAGAACCAGCTGGGGCTCGAGTGCATTCTAG
TTGTGGTTTGTCCAAACTCATCAATGTATCTTATCATGTCTGTATACCGTCGACCTCTAGCTAGAGCTTG
GCGTAATCATGGTCATAGCTGTTTCCTGTGTGAAATTGTTATCCGCTCACAATTCCACACAACATACGAG
CCGGAAGCATAAAGTGTAAAGCCTGGGGTGCCTAATGAGTGAGCTAACTCACATTAATTGCGTTGCGCTC
ACTGCCCGCTTTCCAGTCGGGAAACCTGTCGTGCCAGCTGCATTAATGAATCGGCCAACGCGCGGGGAGA
GGCGGTTTGCGTATTGGGCGCTCTTCCGCTTCCTCGCTCACTGACTCGCTGCGCTCGGTCGTTCGGCTGC
GGCGAGCGGTATCAGCTCACTCAAAGGCGGTAATACGGTTATCCACAGAATCAGGGGATAACGCAGGAAA
GAACATGTGAGCAAAAGGCCAGCAAAAGGCCAGGAACCGTAAAAAGGCCGCGTTGCTGGCGTTTTTCCAT
AGGCTCCGCCCCCCTGACGAGCATCACAAAAATCGACGCTCAAGTCAGAGGTGGCGAAACCCGACAGGAC
TATAAAGATACCAGGCGTTTCCCCCTGGAAGCTCCCTCGTGCGCTCTCCTGTTCCGACCCTGCCGCTTAC
CGGATACCTGTCCGCCTTTCTCCCTTCGGGAAGCGTGGCGCTTTCTCAATGCTCACGCTGTAGGTATCTC
AGTTCGGTGTAGGTCGTTCGCTCCAAGCTGGGCTGTGTGCACGAACCCCCCGTTCAGCCCGACCGCTGCG
CCTTATCCGGTAACTATCGTCTTGAGTCCAACCCGGTAAGACACGACTTATCGCCACTGGCAGCAGCCAC
TGGTAACAGGATTAGCAGAGCGAGGTATGTAGGCGGTGCTACAGAGTTCTTGAAGTGGTGGCCTAACTAC
GGCTACACTAGAAGGACAGTATTTGGTATCTGCGCTCTGCTGAAGCCAGTTACCTTCGGAAAAAGAGTTG
GTAGCTCTTGATCCGGCAAACAAACCACCGCTGGTAGCGGTGGTTTTTTTGTTTGCAAGCAGCAGATTAC
GCGCAGAAAAAAAGGATCTCAAGAAGATCCTTTGATCTTTTCTACGGGGTCTGACGCTCAGTGGAACGAA
AACTCACGTTAAGGGATTTTGGTCATGAGATTATCAAAAAGGATCTTCACCTAGATCCTTTTAAATTAAA
AATGAAGTTTTAAATCAATCTAAAGTATATATGAGTAAACTTGGTCTGACAGTTACCAATGCTTAATCAG
TGAGGCACCTATCTCAGCGATCTGTCTATTTCGTTCATCCATAGTTGCCTGACTCCCCGTCGTGTAGATA
ACTACGATACGGGAGGGCTTACCATCTGGCCCCAGTGCTGCAATGATACCGCGAGACCCACGCTCACCGG
CTCCAGATTTATCAGCAATAAACCAGCCAGCCGGAAGGGCCGAGCGCAGAAGTGGTCCTGCAACTTTATC
CGCCTCCATCCAGTCTATTAATTGTTGCCGGGAAGCTAGAGTAAGTAGTTCGCCAGTTAATAGTTTGCGC
AACGTTGTTGCCATTGCTACAGGCATCGTGGTGTCACGCTCGTCGTTTGGTATGGCTTCATTCAGCTCCG
GTTCCCAACGATCAAGGCGAGTTACATGATCCCCCATGTTGTGCAAAAAAGCGGTTAGCTCCTTCGGTCC
TCCGATCGTTGTCAGAAGTAAGTTGGCCGCAGTGTTATCACTCATGGTTATGGCAGCACTGCATAATTCT
CTTACTGTCATGCCATCCGTAAGATGCTTTTCTGTGACTGGTGAGTACTCAACCAAGTCATTCTGAGAAT
AGTGTATGCGGCGACCGAGTTGCTCTTGCCCGGCGTCAATACGGGATAATACCGCGCCACATAGCAGAAC
TTTAAAAGTGCTCATCATTGGAAAACGTTCTTCGGGGCGAAAACTCTCAAGGATCTTACCGCTGTTGAGA
TCCAGTTCGATGTAACCCACTCGTGCACCCAACTGATCTTCAGCATCTTTTACTTTCACCAGCGTTTCTG
GGTGAGCAAAAACAGGAAGGCAAAATGCCGCAAAAAAGGGAATAAGGGCGACACGGAAATGTTGAATACT
CATACTCTTCCTTTTTCAATATTATTGAAGCATTTATCAGGGTTATTGTCTCATGAGCGGATACATATTT
GAATGTATTTAGAAAAATAAACAAATAGGGGTTCCGCGCACATTTCCCCGAAAAGTGCCACCTGACGTC
