>Addgene plasmid #10821 | pIRESneo-FLAG/HA Ago2 | addgene partial sequence | sequence record 17586 | T7 5'-TAATACGACTCACTATAGGG-3'
GGACGACGATGACAAGTACCCTTATGACGTGCCCGATTACGCTAGCGGCCGCATGGGTGTTCTCTCTGCC
ATTCCCGCACTTGCACCTCCTGCGCCGCCGCCCCCCATCCAAGGATATGCCTTCAAGCCTCCACCTAGAC
CCGACTTTGGGACCTCCGGGAGAACAATCAAATTACAGGCCAATTTCTTCGAAATGGACATCCCCAAAAT
TGACATCTATCATTATGAATTGGATATCAAGCCAGAGAAGTGCCCGAGGAGAGTTAACAGGGAAATCGTG
GAACACATGGTCCAGCACTTTAAAACACAGATCTTTGGGGATCGGAAGCCCGTGTTTGACGGCAGGAAGA
ATCTATACACAGCCATGCCCCTTCCGATTGGGAGGGACAAGGTGGAGCTGGAGGTCACGCTGCCAGGAGA
AGGCAAGGATCGCATCTTCAAGGTGTCCATCAAGTGGGTGTCCTGCGTGAGCTTGCAGGCGTTACACGAT
GCACTTTCAGGGCGGCTGCCCAGCGTCCCTTTTGAGACGATCCAGGCCCTGGACGTGGTCATGAGGCACT
TGCCATCCATGAGGTACACCCCCGTGGGCCGCTCCTTCTTCACCGCGTCCGAAGGCTGCTCTAACCCTCT
TGGCGGGGGCCGAGAAAGTGTGGTTTGGCTTCCATCAGTCCGTCCGGCCTTCTCTCTGGAAAATGATGCT
GAAATATTGATGTGTCAGCAACAGCGTTTTACAAGGCACAGCCAGTAAATCGAGTTGTTTGTGAAGTTTT
GG
